>Addgene plasmid #107885 | pWT018a | depositor full sequence | sequence record 203504 | pWT018a sequence 4631 bps
GACGAAAGGGCCTCGTGATACGCCTATTTTTATAGGTTAATGTCATGATAATAATGGTTTCTTAGACGTC
AGGTGGCACTTTTCGGGGAAATGTGCGCGGAACCCCTATTTGTTTATTTTTCTAAATACATTCAAATATG
TATCCGCTCATGAGACAATAACCCTGATAAATGCTTCAATAATATTGAAAAAGGAAGAGTATGGAGAAAA
AAATCACTGGATATACCACCGTTGATATATCCCAATGGCATCGTAAAGAACATTTTGAGGCATTTCAGTC
AGTTGCTCAATGTACCTATAACCAGACCGTTCAGCTGGATATTACGGCCTTTTTAAAGACCGTAAAGAAA
AATAAGCACAAGTTTTATCCGGCCTTTATTCACATTCTTGCCCGCCTGATGAATGCTCATCCGGAGTTCC
GTATGGCAATGAAAGACGGTGAGCTGGTGATATGGGATAGTGTTCACCCTTGTTACACCGTTTTCCATGA
GCAAACTGAAACGTTTTCATCGCTCTGGAGTGAATACCACGACGATTTCCGGCAGTTTCTACACATATAT
TCGCAAGATGTGGCGTGTTACGGTGAAAACCTGGCCTATTTCCCTAAAGGGTTTATTGAGAATATGTTTT
TCGTCTCAGCCAATCCCTGGGTGAGTTTCACCAGTTTTGATTTAAACGTGGCCAATATGGACAACTTCTT
CGCCCCCGTTTTCACTATGGGCAAATATTATACGCAAGGCGACAAGGTGCTGATGCCGCTGGCGATTCAG
GTTCATGCTGCCGTTTGTGATGGCTTCCATGTCGGCAGAATGCTTAATGAATTACAACAGTACTGCGATG
AGTGGCAGGGCGGGGCGGGCAGCGGTTCTGGCTCCAGCCATATTCAACGGGAAACGTCTTGCTCGAGGCC
GCGATTAAATTCCAACATGGATGCTGATTTATATGGGTATAAATGGGCTCGCGATAATGTCGGGCAATCA
GGTGCGACAATCTATCGATTGTATGGGAAGCCCGATGCGCCAGAGTTGTTTCTGAAACATGGCAAAGGTA
GCGTTGCCAATGATGTTACAGATGAGATGGTCAGACTAAACTGGCTGACGGAATTTATGCCTCTTCCGAC
CATCAAGCATTTTATCCGTACTCCTGATGATGCATGGTTACTCACCACTGCGATCCCCGGGAAAACAGCA
TTCCAGGTATTAGAAGAATATCCTGATTCAGGTGAAAATATTGTTGATGCGCTGGCAGTGTTCCTGCGCC
GGTTGCATTCGATTCCTGTTTGTAATTGTCCTTTTAACAGCGATCGCGTATTTCGTCTCGCTCAGGCGCA
ATCACGAATGAATAACGGTTTGGTTGATGCGAGTGATTTTGATGACGAGCGTAATGGCTGGCCTGTTGAA
CAAGTCTGGAAAGAAATGCATAAGCTTTTGCCATTCTCACCGGATTCAGTCGTCACTCATGGTGATTTCT
CACTTGATAACCTTATTTTTGACGAGGGGAAATTAATAGGTTGTATTGATGTTGGACGAGTCGGAATCGC
AGACCGATACCAGGATCTTGCCATCCTATGGAACTGCCTCGGTGAGTTTTCTCCTTCATTACAGAAACGG
CTTTTTCAAAAATATGGTATTGATAATCCTGATATGAATAAATTGCAGTTTCATTTGATGCTCGATGAGT
TTTTCTAACTGTCAGACCAAGTTTACTCATATATACTTTAGATTGATTTAAAACTTCATTTTTAATTTAA
AAGGATCTAGGTGAAGATCCTTTTTGATAATCTCATGACCAAAATCCCTTAACGTGAGTTTTCGTTCCAC
TGAGCGTCAGACCCCGTAGAAAAGATCAAAGGATCTTCTTGAGATCCTTTTTTTCTGCGCGTAATCTGCT
GCTTGCAAACAAAAAAACCACCGCTACCAGCGGTGGTTTGTTTGCCGGATCAAGAGCTACCAACTCTTTT
TCCGAAGGTAACTGGCTTCAGCAGAGCGCAGATACCAAATACTGTTCTTCTAGTGTAGCCGTAGTTAGGC
CACCACTTCAAGAACTCTGTAGCACCGCCTACATACCTCGCTCTGCTAATCCTGTTACCAGTGGCTGCTG
CCAGTGGCGATAAGTCGTGTCTTACCGGGTTGGACTCAAGACGATAGTTACCGGATAAGGCGCAGCGGTC
GGGCTGAACGGGGGGTTCGTGCACACAGCCCAGCTTGGAGCGAACGACCTACACCGAACTGAGATACCTA
CAGCGTGAGCTATGAGAAAGCGCCACGCTTCCCGAAGGGAGAAAGGCGGACAGGTATCCGGTAAGCGGCA
GGGTCGGAACAGGAGAGCGCACGAGGGAGCTTCCAGGGGGAAACGCCTGGTATCTTTATAGTCCTGTCGG
GTTTCGCCACCTCTGACTTGAGCGTCGATTTTTGTGATGCTCGTCAGGGGGGCGGAGCCTATGGAAAAAC
GCCAGCAACGCGGCCTTTTTACGGTTCCTGGCCTTTTGCTGGCCTTTTGCTCACATGTTCTTTCCTGCGT
TATCCCCTGATTCTGTGGATAACCGTATTACCGCCTTTGAGTGAGCTGATACCGCTCGCCGCAGCCGAAC
GACCGAGCGCAGCGAGTAAGAGGACATCCGGTCAAATAAAACGAAAGGCTCAGTCGAAAGACTGGGCCTT
TCGTTTTAGACTTAGGGACCCTTTATGACAACTTGACGGCTACATCATTCACTTTTTCTTCACAACCGGC
ACGGAACTCGCTCGGGCTGGCCCCGGTGCATTTTTTAAATACCCGCGAGAAATAGAGTTGATCGTCAAAA
CCAACATTGCGACCGACGGTGGCGATAGGCATCCGGGTGGTGCTCAAAAGCAGCTTCGCCTGGCTGATAC
GTTGGTCCTCGCGCCAGCTTAAGACGCTAATCCCTAACTGCTGGCGGAAAAGATGTGACAGACGCGACGG
CGACAAGCAAACATGCTGTGCGACGCTGGCGATATCAAAATTGCTGTCTGCCAGGTGATCGCTGATGTAC
TGACAAGCCTCGCGTACCCGATTATCCATCGGTGGATGGAGCGACTCGTTAATCGCTTCCATGCGCCGCA
GTAACAATTGCTCAAGCAGATTTATCGCCAGCAGCTCCGAATAGCGCCCTTCCCCTTGCCCGGCGTTAAT
GATTTGCCCAAACAGGTCGCTGAAATGCGGCTGGTGCGCTTCATCCGGGCGAAAGAACCCCGTATTGGCA
AATATTGACGGCCAGTTAAGCCATTCATGCCAGTAGGCGCGCGGACGAAAGTAAACCCACTGGTGATACC
ATTCGCGAGCCTCCGGATGACGACCGTAGTGATGAATCTCTCCTGGCGGGAACAGCAAAATATCACCCGG
TCGGCAAACAAATTCTCGTCCCTGATTTTTCACCACCCCCTGACCGCGAATGGTGAGATTGAGAATATAA
CCTTTCATTCCCAGCGGTCGGTCGATAAAAAAATCGAGATAACCGTTGGCCTCAATCGGCGTTAAACCCG
CCACCAGATGGGCATTAAACGAGTATCCCGGCAGCAGGGGATCATTTTGCGCTTCAGCCATACTTTTCAT
ACTCCCACCATTCAGAGAAGAAACCAATTGTCCATATTGCATCAGACATTGCCGTCACTGCGTCTTTTAC
TGGCTCTTCTCGCTAACCCAACCGGTAACCCCGCTTATTAAAAGCATTCTGTAACAAAGCGGGACCAAAG
CCATGACAAAAACGCGTAACAAAAGTGTCTATAATCACGGCAGAAAAGTCCACATTGATTATTTGCACGG
CGTCACACTTTGCTATGCCATAGCATTTTTATCCATAAGATTAGCGGATCCTACCTGACGCTTTTTATCG
CAACTCTCTACTGTTTCTCCATACCCGTTTTACCTGCAGGTGCAGTAAGGAGGAAAAAAAAATGGTGAGC
AAGGGCGAGGAGCTGTTCACCGGGGTGGTGCCCATCCTGGTCGAGCTGGACGGCGACGTAAACGGCCACA
AGTTCAGCGTGTCCGGCGAGGGCGAGGGCGATGCCACCTACGGCAAGCTGACCCTGAAGTTCATCTGCAC
CACCGGCAAGCTGCCCGTGCCCTGGCCCACCCTCGTGACCACCCTGACCTACGGCGTGCAGTGCTTCAGC
CGCTACCCCGACCACATGAAGCAGCACGACTTCTTCAAGTCCGCCATGCCCGAAGGCTACGTCCAGGAGC
GCACCATCTTCTTCAAGGACGACGGCAACTACAAGACCCGCGCCGAGGTGAAGTTCGAGGGCGACACCCT
GGTGAACCGCATCGAGCTGAAGGGCATCGACTTCAAGGAGGACGGCAACATCCTGGGGCACAAGCTGGAG
TACAACTACAACAGCCACAACGTCTATATCATGGCCGACAAGCAGAAGAACGGCATCAAGGTGAACTTCA
AGATCCGCCACAACATCGAGGACGGCAGCGTGCAGCTCGCCGACCACTACCAGCAGAACACCCCCATCGG
CGACGGCCCCGTGCTGCTGCCCGACAACCACTACCTGAGCACCCAGTCCGCCCTGAGCAAAGACCCCAAC
GAGAAGCGCGATCACATGGTCCTGCTGGAGTTCGTGACCGCCGCCGGGATCACTCTCGGCATGGACGAGC
TGTACAAGTAA
Features (pLannotate 1.2.2; 8 found; start..end, strand, type, name):
     96..200     +  promoter       AmpR promoter: bla
    201..857     +  CDS            CmR: chloramphenicol acetyltransferase; cat; confers resistance to chloramphenicol
    876..1688    +  CDS            KanR: aminoglycoside phosphotransferase; aph(3')-Ia; confers resistance to kanamycin in bacteria or G418 (Geneticin®) in eukaryotes
   1859..2447    +  rep_origin     ori: high-copy-number ColE1/pMB1/pBR322/pUC origin of replication
   2623..2668    +  terminator     rrnB T1 terminator: transcription terminator T1 from the E. coli rrnB gene
   2683..3561    -  CDS            araC: L-arabinose regulatory protein; araC
   3707..3872    +  promoter       araBAD promoter: araBAD; promoter of the L-arabinose operon of E. coli; the araC regulatory gene is transcribed in the opposite direction (Guzman et al., 1995)
   3912..4631    +  CDS            EGFP: the original enhanced GFP (Yang et al., 1996) mammalian codon-optimized
