>Addgene plasmid #107885 | pWT018a | addgene full sequence | sequence record 207292 | Addgene NGS Result
GACGAAAGGGCCTCGTGATACGCCTATTTTTATAGGTTAATGTCATGATAATAATGGTTTCTTAGACGTC
AGGTGGCACTTTTCGGGGAAATGTGCGCGGAACCCCTATTTGTTTATTTTTCTAAATACATTCAAATATG
TATCCGCTCATGAGACAATAACCCTGATAAATGCTTCAATAATATTGAAAAAGGAAGAGTATGGAGAAAA
AAATCACTGGATATACCACCGTTGATATATCCCAATGGCATCGTAAAGAACATTTTGAGGCATTTCAGTC
AGTTACTCAATGTACCTATAACCAGACCGTTCAGCTGGATATTACGGCCTTTTTAAAGACCGTAAAGAAA
AATAAGCACAAGTTTTATCCGGCCTTTATTCACATTCTTGCCCGCCTGATGAATGCTCATCCGGAGTTCC
GTATGGCAATGAAAGACGGTGAGCTGGTGATATGGGATAGTGTTCACCCTTGTTACACCGTTTTCCATGA
GCAAACTGAAACGTTTTCATCGCTCTGGAGTGAATACCACGACGATTTCCGGCAGTTTCTACACATATAT
TCGCAAGATGTGGCGTGTTACGGTGAAAACCTGGCCTATTTCCCTAAAGGGTTTATTGAGAATATGTTTT
TCGTCTCAGCCAATCCCTGGGTGAGTTTCACCAGTTTTGATTTAAACGTGGCCAATATGGACAACTTCTT
CGCCCCCGTTTTCACTATGGGCAAATATTATACGCAAGGCGACAAGGTGCTGATGCCGCTGGCGATTCAG
GTTCATGCTGCCGTTTGTGATGGCTTCCATGTCGGCAGAATGCTTAATGAATTACAACAGTACTGCGATG
AGTGGCAGGGCGGGGCGGGCAGCGGTTCTGGCTCCAGCCATATTCAACGGGAAACGTCTTGCTCTAGGCC
GCGATTAAATTCCAACATGGATGCTGATTTATATGGGTATAAATGGGCTCGCGATAATGTCGGGCAATCA
GGTGCGACAATCTATCGATTGTATGGGAAGCCCGATGCGCCAGAGTTGTTTCTGAAACATGGCAAAGGTA
GCGTTGCCAATGATGTTACAGATGAGATGGTCAGACTAAACTGGCTGACGGAATTTATGCCTCTTCCGAC
CATCAAGCATTTTATCCGTACTCCTGATGATGCATGGTTACTCACCACTGCGATCCCCGGGAAAACAGCA
TTCCAGGTATTAGAAGAATATCCTGATTCAGGTGAAAATATTGTTGATGCGCTGGCAGTGTTCCTGCGCC
GGTTGCATTCGATTCCTGTTTGTAATTGTCCTTTTAACAGCGACCGCGTATTTCGTCTCGCTCAGGCGCA
ATCACGAATGAATAACGGTTTGGTTGATGCGAGTGATTTTGATGACGAGCGTAATGGCTGGCCTGTTGAA
CAAGTCTGGAAAGAAATGCATAAACTTTTGCCATTCTCACCGGATTCAGTCGTCACTCATGGTGATTTCT
CACTTGATAACCTTATTTTTGACGAGGGGAAATTAATAGGTTGTATTGATGTTGGACGAGTCGGAATCGC
AGACCGATACCAGGATCTTGCCATCCTATGGAACTGCCTCGGTGAGTTTTCTCCTTCATTACAGAAACGG
CTTTTTCAAAAATATGGTATTGATAATCCTGATATGAATAAATTGCAGTTTCATTTGATGCTCGATGAGT
TTTTCTAACTGTCAGACCAAGTTTACTCATATATACTTTAGATTGATTTAAAACTTCATTTTTAATTTAA
AAGGATCTAGGTGAAGATCCTTTTTGATAATCTCATGACCAAAATCCCTTAACGTGAGTTTTCGTTCCAC
TGAGCGTCAGACCCCGTAGAAAAGATCAAAGGATCTTCTTGAGATCCTTTTTTTCTGCGCGTAATCTGCT
GCTTGCAAACAAAAAAACCACCGCTACCAGCGGTGGTTTGTTTGCCGGATCAAGAGCTACCAACTCTTTT
TCCGAAGGTAACTGGCTTCAGCAGAGCGCAGATACCAAATACTGTTCTTCTAGTGTAGCCGTAGTTAGGC
CACCACTTCAAGAACTCTGTAGCACCGCCTACATACCTCGCTCTGCTAATCCTGTTACCAGTGGCTGCTG
CCAGTGGCGATAAGTCGTGTCTTACCGGGTTGGACTCAAGACGATAGTTACCGGATAAGGCGCAGCGGTC
GGGCTGAACGGGGGGTTCGTGCACACAGCCCAGCTTGGAGCGAACGACCTACACCGAACTGAGATACCTA
CAGCGTGAGCTATGAGAAAGCGCCACGCTTCCCGAAGGGAGAAAGGCGGACAGGTATCCGGTAAGCGGCA
GGGTCGGAACAGGAGAGCGCACGAGGGAGCTTCCAGGGGGAAACGCCTGGTATCTTTATAGTCCTGTCGG
GTTTCGCCACCTCTGACTTGAGCGTCGATTTTTGTGATGCTCGTCAGGGGGGCGGAGCCTATGGAAAAAC
GCCAGCAACGCGGCCTTTTTACGGTTCCTGGCCTTTTGCTGGCCTTTTGCTCACATGTTCTTTCCTGCGT
TATCCCCTGATTCTGTGGATAACCGTATTACCGCCTTTGAGTGAGCTGATACCGCTCGCCGCAGCCGAAC
GACCGAGCGCAGCGAGTAAGAGGACATCCGGTCAAATAAAACGAAAGGCTCAGTCGAAAGACTGGGCCTT
TCGTTTTAGACTTAGGGACCCTTTATGACAACTTGACGGCTACATCATTCACTTTTTCTTCACAACCGGC
ACGGAACTCGCTCGGGCTGGCCCCGGTGCATTTTTTAAATACCCGCGAGAAATAGAGTTGATCGTCAAAA
CCAACATTGCGACCGACGGTGGCGATAGGCATCCGGGTGGTGCTCAAAAGCAGCTTCGCCTGGCTGATAC
GTTGGTCCTCGCGCCAGCTTAAGACGCTAATCCCTAACTGCTGGCGGAAAAGATGTGACAGACGCGACGG
CGACAAGCAAACATGCTGTGCGACGCTGGCGATATCAAAATTGCTGTCTGCCAGGTGATCGCTGATGTAC
TGACAAGCCTCGCGTACCCGATTATCCATCGGTGGATGGAGCGACTCGTTAATCGCTTCCATGCGCCGCA
GTAACAATTGCTCAAGCAGATTTATCGCCAGCAGCTCCGAATAGCGCCCTTCCCCTTGCCCGGCGTTAAT
GATTTGCCCAAACAGGTCGCTGAAATGCGGCTGGTGCGCTTCATCCGGGCGAAAGAACCCCGTATTGGCA
AATATTGACGGCCAGTTAAGCCATTCATGCCAGTAGGCGCGCGGACGAAAGTAAACCCACTGGTGATACC
ATTCGCGAGCCTCCGGATGACGACCGTAGTGATGAATCTCTCCTGGCGGGAACAGCAAAATATCACCCGG
TCGGCAAACAAATTCTCGTCCCTGATTTTTCACCACCCCCTGACCGCGAATGGTGAGATTGAGAATATAA
CCTTTCATTCCCAGCGGTCGGTCGATAAAAAAATCGAGATAACCGTTGGCCTCAATCGGCGTTAAACCCG
CCACCAGATGGGCATTAAACGAGTATCCCGGCAGCAGGGGATCATTTTGCGCTTCAGCCATACTTTTCAT
ACTCCCACCATTCAGAGAAGAAACCAATTGTCCATATTGCATCAGACATTGCCGTCACTGCGTCTTTTAC
TGGCTCTTCTCGCTAACCCAACCGGTAACCCCGCTTATTAAAAGCATTCTGTAACAAAGCGGGACCAAAG
CCATGACAAAAACGCGTAACAAAAGTGTCTATAATCACGGCAGAAAAGTCCACATTGATTATTTGCACGG
CGTCACACTTTGCTATGCCATAGCATTTTTATCCATAAGATTAGCGGATCCTACCTGACGCTTTTTATCG
CAACTCTCTACTGTTTCTCCATACCCGTTTTACCTGCAGGTGCAGTAAGGAGGAAAAAAAAATGGTGAGC
AAGGGCGAGGAGCTGTTCACCGGGGTGGTGCCCATCCTGGTCGAGCTGGACGGCGACGTAAACGGCCACA
AGTTCAGCGTGTCCGGCGAGGGCGAGGGCGATGCCACCTACGGCAAGCTGACCCTGAAGTTCATCTGCAC
CACCGGCAAGCTGCCCGTGCCCTGGCCCACCCTCGTGACCACCCTGACCTACGGCGTGCAGTGCTTCAGC
CGCTACCCCGACCACATGAAGCAGCACGACTTCTTCAAGTCCGCCATGCCCGAAGGCTACGTCCAGGAGC
GCACCATCTTCTTCAAGGACGACGGCAACTACAAGACCCGCGCCGAGGTGAAGTTCGAGGGCGACACCCT
GGTGAACCGCATCGAGCTGAAGGGCATCGACTTCAAGGAGGACGGCAACATCCTGGGGCACAAGCTGGAG
TACAACTACAACAGCCACAACGTCTATATCATGGCCGACAAGCAGAAGAACGGCATCAAGGTGAACTTCA
AGATCCGCCACAACATCGAGGACGGCAGCGTGCAGCTCGCCGACCACTACCAGCAGAACACCCCCATCGG
CGACGGCCCCGTGCTGCTGCCCGACAACCACTACCTGAGCACCCAGTCCGCCCTGAGCAAAGACCCCAAC
GAGAAGCGCGATCACATGGTCCTGCTGGAGTTCGTGACCGCCGCCGGGATCACTCTCGGCATGGACGAGC
TGTACAAGTAA
Features (pLannotate 1.2.2; 8 found; start..end, strand, type, name):
     96..200     +  promoter       AmpR promoter: bla
    201..857     +  CDS            CmR: chloramphenicol acetyltransferase; cat; confers resistance to chloramphenicol
    876..1688    +  CDS            KanR: aminoglycoside phosphotransferase; aph(3')-Ia; confers resistance to kanamycin in bacteria or G418 (Geneticin®) in eukaryotes
   1859..2447    +  rep_origin     ori: high-copy-number ColE1/pMB1/pBR322/pUC origin of replication
   2623..2668    +  terminator     rrnB T1 terminator: transcription terminator T1 from the E. coli rrnB gene
   2683..3561    -  CDS            araC: L-arabinose regulatory protein; araC
   3707..3872    +  promoter       araBAD promoter: araBAD; promoter of the L-arabinose operon of E. coli; the araC regulatory gene is transcribed in the opposite direction (Guzman et al., 1995)
   3912..4631    +  CDS            EGFP: the original enhanced GFP (Yang et al., 1996) mammalian codon-optimized
