[The description below was written by a language model from this plasmid's Addgene catalogue record and pLannotate feature annotations shown in this document.]
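Description:
pWT018a is a de novo assembled bacterial expression plasmid of about 4.6 kb that serves as the "R3" plasmid of the CAMERA system, a platform for rewritable, multi-event analog recording in bacteria. It replicates from a high-copy pUC-type ColE1/pMB1 origin and is maintained in E. coli under kanamycin selection. The annotated sequence shows an AmpR (bla) promoter placed directly upstream of a chloramphenicol acetyltransferase (CmR) coding sequence, which is followed closely by an aph(3')-Ia kanamycin resistance gene on the same strand. This layout suggests that the two markers are transcribed together from that promoter. The catalogue entry lists only kanamycin as the selection, and the record does not say whether the chloramphenicol marker is functional or what role it plays in the recording scheme.

The payload is an arabinose-inducible EGFP cassette. The araC regulator gene is encoded on the reverse strand and diverges from the araBAD (PBAD) promoter, the standard arrangement in which AraC represses the promoter in the absence of L-arabinose and activates it when the sugar is present. EGFP, in its original mammalian codon-optimised form, lies downstream of PBAD and runs to the end of the linearised sequence record. An rrnB T1 terminator sits between the origin and the araC end of the cassette, where it should insulate the cassette from read-through transcription coming from the origin and marker region.

The fields do not describe how this plasmid is written, erased or read out within CAMERA. They identify it only as a system component that carries a fluorescent reporter under arabinose control.
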