Addgene plasmid #107885: pWT018a
Purpose: R3 plasmid. Contains PBAD-EGFP and is part of the CAMERA system for rewritable multi-event analog recording in bacteria
Depositing lab: David Liu. Depositing organization: Broad Institute. Publication: Rewritable multi-event analog recording in bacterial and mammalian cells. Tang W, Liu DR. Science. 2018 Feb 15. pii: science.aap8992. doi: 10.1126/science.aap8992. PubMed 29449507.
Backbone
  Vector backbone: de novo assembled
  Vector type: Bacterial Expression
Growth in bacteria
  Bacterial resistance: Kanamycin, 50 μg/mL
  Growth temperature: 37°C
  Growth strain: DH5alpha
  Copy number: High Copy
Gene/Insert
  Gene/Insert name: PBAD-EGFP
  Species: Synthetic
  Cloning method: Unknown
Terms and licenses: Academic/Nonprofit Terms; Industry Terms: Not Available to Industry
Depositor comments: pUC
How to cite: pWT018a was a gift from David Liu (Addgene plasmid # 107885 ; http://n2t.net/addgene:107885 ; RRID:Addgene_107885)
